>Addgene plasmid #120987 | C75m | addgene full sequence | sequence record 236049 | Addgene NGS Result
AACCTATAAAAATAGGCGTATCACGAGGCAGAATTTCAGATAAAAAAAATCCTTAGCTTTCGCTAAGGAT
GATTTCTGGAATTCGCGGCCGCTTCTAGAGACTAGTGGGTCTCAAATGGAACTGCGTGACCTGGATTTAA
ACCTGCTGGTGGTGTTCAACCAGTTGCTGGTCGACAGACGCGTCTCTGTCACTGCGGAGAACCTGGGCCT
GACCCAGCCTGCCGTGAGCAATGCGCTGAAACGCCTGCGCACCTCGCTACAGGACCCACTCTTCGTGCGC
ACACATCAGGGAATGGAACCCACACCCTATGCCGCGCATCTGGCCGAGCACGTCACTTCGGCCATGCACG
CACTGCGCAACGCCCTACAGCACCATGAAAGCTTCGATCCGCTGACCAGCGAGCGTACCTTCACCCTGGC
CATGACCGACATTGGCGAGATCTACTTCATGCCGCGGCTGATGGATGCGCTGGCTCACCAGGCCCCCAAT
TGCGTGATCAGTACGGTGCGCGACAGTTCGATGAGCCTGATGCAGGCCTTGCAGAACGGAACCGTGGACT
TGGCCGTGGGCCTGCTTCCCAATCTGCAAACTGGCTTCTTTCAGCGCCGGCTGCTCCAGAATCACTACGT
GTGCCTATGTCGCAAGGACCATCCAGTCACCCGCGAACCCCTGACTCTGGAGCGCTTCTGTTCCTACGGC
CACGTGCGTGTCATCGCCGCTGGCACCGGCCACGGCGAGGTGGACACGTACATGACACGGGTCGGCATCC
GGCGCGACATCCGTCTGGAAGTGCCGCACTTCGCCGCCGTTGGCCACATCCTCCAGCGCACCGATCTGCT
CGCCACTGTGCCGATATGTTTAGCCGACTGCTGCGTAGAGCCCTTCGGCCTAAGCGCCTTGCCGCACCCA
GTCGTCTTGCCTGAAATAGCCATCAACATGTTCTGGCATGCGAAGTACCACAAGGACCTAGCCAATATTT
GGTTGCGGCAACTGATGTTTGACCTGTTTACGGATTGAGGTAGAGACCTACTAGTAGCGGCCGCTGCAGG
CTTCCTCGCTCACTGACTCGCTGCGCTCGGTCGTTCGGCTGCGGCGAGCGGTATCAGCTCACTCAAAGGC
GGTAATACGGTTATCCACAGAATCAGGGGATAACGCAGGAAAGAACATGTGAGCAAAAGGCCAGCAAAAG
GCCAGGAACCGTAAAAAGGCCGCGTTGCTGGCGTTTTTCCACAGGCTCCGCCCCCCTGACGAGCATCACA
AAAATCGACGCTCAAGTCAGAGGTGGCGAAACCCGACAGGACTATAAAGATACCAGGCGTTTCCCCCTGG
AAGCTCCCTCGTGCGCTCTCCTGTTCCGACCCTGCCGCTTACCGGATACCTGTCCGCCTTTCTCCCTTCG
GGAAGCGTGGCGCTTTCTCATAGCTCACGCTGTAGGTATCTCAGTTCGGTGTAGGTCGTTCGCTCCAAGC
TGGGCTGTGTGCACGAACCCCCCGTTCAGCCCGACCGCTGCGCCTTATCCGGTAACTATCGTCTTGAGTC
CAACCCGGTAAGACACGACTTATCGCCACTGGCAGCAGCCACTGGTAACAGGATTAGCAGAGCGAGGTAT
GTAGGCGGTGCTACAGAGTTCTTGAAGTGGTGGCCTAACTACGGCTACACTAGAAGAACAGTATTTGGTA
TCTGCGCTCTGCTGAAGCCAGTTACCTTCGGAAAAAGAGTTGGTAGCTCTTGATCCGGCAAACAAACCAC
CGCTGGTAGCGGTGGTTTTTTTGTTTGCAAGCAGCAGATTACGCGCAGAAAAAAAGGATCTCAAGAAGAT
CCTTTGATCTTTTCTACGGGGTCTGACGCTCAGTGGAACGAAAACTCACGTTAAGGGATTTTGGTCATGA
GATTATCAAAAAGGATCTTCACCTAGATCCTTTTAAATTAAAAATGAAGTTTTAAATCAATCTAAAGTAT
ATATGAGTAAACTTGGTCTGACAGTTACCAATGCTTAATCAGTGAGGCACCTATCTCAGCGATCTGTCTA
TTTCGTTCATCCATAGTTGCCTGACTCCCCGTCGTGTAGATAACTACGATACGGGAGGGCTTACCATCTG
GCCCCAGTGCTGCAATGATACCGCGCGACCCACGCTCACCGGCTCCAGATTTATCAGCAATAAACCAGCC
AGCCGGAAGGGCCGAGCGCAGAAGTGGTCCTGCAACTTTATCCGCCTCCATCCAGTCTATTAATTGTTGC
CGGGAAGCTAGAGTAAGTAGTTCGCCAGTTAATAGTTTGCGCAACGTTGTTGCCATTGCTACAGGCATCG
TGGTGTCACGCTCGTCGTTTGGTATGGCTTCATTCAGCTCCGGTTCCCAACGATCAAGGCGAGTTACATG
ATCCCCCATGTTGTGCAAAAAAGCGGTTAGCTCCTTCGGTCCTCCGATCGTTGTCAGAAGTAAGTTGGCC
GCAGTGTTATCACTCATGGTTATGGCAGCACTGCATAATTCTCTTACTGTCATGCCATCCGTAAGATGCT
TTTCTGTGACTGGTGAGTACTCAACCAAGTCATTCTGAGAATAGTGTATGCGGCGACCGAGTTGCTCTTG
CCCGGCGTCAATACGGGATAATACCGCGCCACATAGCAGAACTTTAAAAGTGCTCATCATTGGAAAACGT
TCTTCGGGGCGAAAACTCTCAAGGATCTTACCGCTGTTGAGATCCAGTTCGATGTAACCCACTCGTGCAC
CCAACTGATCTTCAGCATCTTTTACTTTCACCAGCGTTTCTGGGTGAGCAAAAACAGGAAGGCAAAATGC
CGCAAAAAAGGGAATAAGGGCGACACGGAAATGTTGAATACTCATACTCTTCCTTTTTCAATATTATTGA
AGCATTTATCAGGGTTATTGTCTCATGAGCGGATACATATTTGAATGTATTTAGAAAAATAAACAAATAG
GGGTTCCGCGCACATTTCCCCGAAAAGTGCCACCTGACGTCTAAGAAACCATTATTATCATGACATT
Features (pLannotate 1.2.2; 7 found; start..end, strand, type, name):
     33..76      -  terminator     bacterial terminator: putative bacterial transcription terminator
     79..100     +  misc_feature   BioBrick prefix: BioBrick prefix for parts that do not start with "ATG"
    116..1015    +  CDS            nahR: NAHR_PSEPU - Protein inferred from homology: Swiss-Prot protein existence level 3. Regulates the expression of the naphthalene (nahA-F) and salicylate (nahG-M) metabolism genes. From Pseudomonas putida (Arthrobacter siderocapsulatus).
   1029..1049    +  misc_feature   BioBrick suffix: universal suffix for all parts
   1226..1814    -  rep_origin     ori: high-copy-number ColE1/pMB1/pBR322/pUC origin of replication
   1985..2845    -  CDS            AmpR: β-lactamase; bla; confers resistance to ampicillin, carbenicillin, and related antibiotics
   2846..2950    -  promoter       AmpR promoter: bla
