[The description below was written by a language model from this plasmid's Addgene catalogue record and pLannotate feature annotations shown in this document.]
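Description:
C75m is a MoClo Golden Gate part plasmid built on the DVA backbone (about 2.1 kb), a small synthetic-biology storage vector maintained in E. coli. The sequenced plasmid is roughly 3.0 kb. It is propagated through a high-copy ColE1/pUC-type origin of replication and selected with ampicillin through a β-lactamase gene driven by its native bla promoter. The part is flanked by BioBrick prefix and suffix sequences, and a putative bacterial transcription terminator sits just upstream of the prefix, where it may help insulate the insert from read-through originating in the backbone.

The payload is an approximately 0.9 kb coding sequence for NahR, inserted by Gibson cloning and designated a "CD" part, meaning it occupies the coding-sequence position defined by the C and D overhangs in the MoClo assembly scheme. No promoter, ribosome binding site or terminator for the gene is annotated within the part. This is consistent with a bare coding module meant to be combined with separate regulatory parts during Golden Gate assembly of a full transcription unit. NahR is the Pseudomonas putida transcriptional regulator of the naphthalene and salicylate catabolic genes. The version carried here is recorded as NahRQ-VHAC, an engineered synthetic variant of the activator selected for improved dynamic range and low cross-sensitivity to other inducers. The record does not spell out the specific mutations that distinguish it from the wild-type protein.

The plasmid is used as a source of this improved NahR for building inducible sensor and regulatory circuits, where it would be paired with a cognate responsive promoter supplied on another part.
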