Addgene plasmid #120987: C75m
Purpose: MoClo golden gate assembly CD part for NahRQ-VHAC (Adam Meyer's improved NahR activator from https://doi.org/10.1101/285866, selected for dynamic range and low cross-sensitivity).
Depositing lab: Richard Murray. Depositing organization: California Institute of Technology.
Backbone
  Vector backbone: DVA
  Backbone size w/o insert (bp): 2100
  Vector type: Synthetic Biology
Growth in bacteria
  Bacterial resistance: Ampicillin, 100 μg/mL
  Growth temperature: 37°C
  Growth strain: JM109
  Copy number: High Copy
Gene/Insert
  Gene/Insert name: NahR Adam Meyer
  Species: Synthetic
  Insert size (bp): 907
  Cloning method: Gibson Cloning
  Sequencing primers: 5′ AAATAGGCGTATCACGAGGCA; 3′ TTACCGCCTTTGAGTGAGCTG
Terms and licenses: Academic/Nonprofit Terms; Industry Terms: Not Available to Industry
Depositor comments: Please see Supplemental Documents for annotated Genbank file.
How to cite: C75m was a gift from Richard Murray (Addgene plasmid # 120987 ; http://n2t.net/addgene:120987 ; RRID:Addgene_120987)
