>Addgene plasmid #120987 | C75m | depositor partial sequence | sequence record 230028 | insert sequence
AATGGAACTGCGTGACCTGGATTTAAACCTGCTGGTGGTGTTCAACCAGTTGCTGGTCGACAGACGCGTC
TCTGTCACTGCGGAGAACCTGGGCCTGACCCAGCCTGCCGTGAGCAATGCGCTGAAACGCCTGCGCACCT
CGCTACAGGACCCACTCTTCGTGCGCACACATCAGGGAATGGAACCCACACCCTATGCCGCGCATCTGGC
CGAGCACGTCACTTCGGCCATGCACGCACTGCGCAACGCCCTACAGCACCATGAAAGCTTCGATCCGCTG
ACCAGCGAGCGTACCTTCACCCTGGCCATGACCGACATTGGCGAGATCTACTTCATGCCGCGGCTGATGG
ATGCGCTGGCTCACCAGGCCCCCAATTGCGTGATCAGTACGGTGCGCGACAGTTCGATGAGCCTGATGCA
GGCCTTGCAGAACGGAACCGTGGACTTGGCCGTGGGCCTGCTTCCCAATCTGCAAACTGGCTTCTTTCAG
CGCCGGCTGCTCCAGAATCACTACGTGTGCCTATGTCGCAAGGACCATCCAGTCACCCGCGAACCCCTGA
CTCTGGAGCGCTTCTGTTCCTACGGCCACGTGCGTGTCATCGCCGCTGGCACCGGCCACGGCGAGGTGGA
CACGTACATGACACGGGTCGGCATCCGGCGCGACATCCGTCTGGAAGTGCCGCACTTCGCCGCCGTTGGC
CACATCCTCCAGCGCACCGATCTGCTCGCCACTGTGCCGATATGTTTAGCCGACTGCTGCGTAGAGCCCT
TCGGCCTAAGCGCCTTGCCGCACCCAGTCGTCTTGCCTGAAATAGCCATCAACATGTTCTGGCATGCGAA
GTACCACAAGGACCTAGCCAATATTTGGTTGCGGCAACTGATGTTTGACCTGTTTACGGATTGAGGT
